>Addgene plasmid #14221 | pAG423GAL-ccdB-EYFP | depositor full sequence | sequence record 7884 | Author sequence
GACGAAAGGGCCTCGTGATACGCCTATTTTTATAGGTTAATGTCATGATAATAATGGTTTCTTAGATGAT
CCAATATCAAAGGAAATGATAGCATTGAAGGATGAGACTAATCCAATTGAGGAGTGGCAGCATATAGAAC
AGCTAAAGGGTAGTGCTGAAGGAAGCATACGATACCCCGCATGGAATGGGATAATATCACAGGAGGTACT
AGACTACCTTTCATCCTACATAAATAGACGCATATAAGTACGCATTTAAGCATAAACACGCACTATGCCG
TTCTTCTCATGTATATATATATACAGGCAACACGCAGATATAGGTGCGACGTGAACAGTGAGCTGTATGT
GCGCAGCTCGCGTTGCATTTTCGGAAGCGCTCGTTTTCGGAAACGCTTTGAAGTTCCTATTCCGAAGTTC
CTATTCTCTAGAAAGTATAGGAACTTCAGAGCGCTTTTGAAAACCAAAAGCGCTCTGAAGACGCACTTTC
AAAAAACCAAAAACGCACCGGACTGTAACGAGCTACTAAAATATTGCGAATACCGCTTCCACAAACATTG
CTCAAAAGTATCTCTTTGCTATATATCTCTGTGCTATATCCCTATATAACCTACCCATCCACCTTTCGCT
CCTTGAACTTGCATCTAAACTCGACCTCTACATTTTTTATGTTTATCTCTAGTATTACTCTTTAGACAAA
AAAATTGTAGTAAGAACTATTCATAGAGTGAATCGAAAACAATACGAAAATGTAAACATTTCCTATACGT
AGTATATAGAGACAAAATAGAAGAAACCGTTCATAATTTTCTGACCAATGAAGAATCATCAACGCTATCA
CTTTCTGTTCACAAAGTATGCGCAATCCACATCGGTATAGAATATAATCGGGGATGCCTTTATCTTGAAA
AAATGCACCCGCAGCTTCGCTAGTAATCAGTAAACGCGGGAAGTGGAGTCAGGCTTTTTTTATGGAAGAG
AAAATAGACACCAAAGTAGCCTTCTTCTAACCTTAACGGACCTACAGTGCAAAAAGTTATCAAGAGACTG
CATTATAGAGCGCACAAAGGAGAAAAAAAGTAATCTAAGATGCTTTGTTAGAAAAATAGCGCTCTCGGGA
TGCATTTTTGTAGAACAAAAAAGAAGTATAGATTCTTTGTTGGTAAAATAGCGCTCTCGCGTTGCATTTC
TGTTCTGTAAAAATGCAGCTCAGATTCTTTGTTTGAAAAATTAGCGCTCTCGCGTTGCATTTTTGTTTTA
CAAAAATGAAGCACAGATTCTTCGTTGGTAAAATAGCGCTTTCGCGTTGCATTTCTGTTCTGTAAAAATG
CAGCTCAGATTCTTTGTTTGAAAAATTAGCGCTCTCGCGTTGCATTTTTGTTCTACAAAATGAAGCACAG
ATGCTTCGTTCAGGTGGCACTTTTCGGGGAAATGTGCGCGGAACCCCTATTTGTTTATTTTTCTAAATAC
ATTCAAATATGTATCCGCTCATGAGACAATAACCCTGATAAATGCTTCAATAATATTGAAAAAGGAAGAG
TATGAGTATTCAACATTTCCGTGTCGCCCTTATTCCCTTTTTTGCGGCATTTTGCCTTCCTGTTTTTGCT
CACCCAGAAACGCTGGTGAAAGTAAAAGATGCTGAAGATCAGTTGGGTGCACGAGTGGGTTACATCGAAC
TGGATCTCAACAGCGGTAAGATCCTTGAGAGTTTTCGCCCCGAAGAACGTTTTCCAATGATGAGCACTTT
TAAAGTTCTGCTATGTGGCGCGGTATTATCCCGTATTGACGCCGGGCAAGAGCAACTCGGTCGCCGCATA
CACTATTCTCAGAATGACTTGGTTGAGTACTCACCAGTCACAGAAAAGCATCTTACGGATGGCATGACAG
TAAGAGAATTATGCAGTGCTGCCATAACCATGAGTGATAACACTGCGGCCAACTTACTTCTGACAACGAT
CGGAGGACCGAAGGAGCTAACCGCTTTTTTGCACAACATGGGGGATCATGTAACTCGCCTTGATCGTTGG
GAACCGGAGCTGAATGAAGCCATACCAAACGACGAGCGTGACACCACGATGCCTGTAGCAATGGCAACAA
CGTTGCGCAAACTATTAACTGGCGAACTACTTACTCTAGCTTCCCGGCAACAATTAATAGACTGGATGGA
GGCGGATAAAGTTGCAGGACCACTTCTGCGCTCGGCCCTTCCGGCTGGCTGGTTTATTGCTGATAAATCT
GGAGCCGGTGAGCGTGGGTCTCGCGGTATCATTGCAGCACTGGGGCCAGATGGTAAGCCCTCCCGTATCG
TAGTTATCTACACGACGGGGAGTCAGGCAACTATGGATGAACGAAATAGACAGATCGCTGAGATAGGTGC
CTCACTGATTAAGCATTGGTAACTGTCAGACCAAGTTTACTCATATATACTTTAGATTGATTTAAAACTT
CATTTTTAATTTAAAAGGATCTAGGTGAAGATCCTTTTTGATAATCTCATGACCAAAATCCCTTAACGTG
AGTTTTCGTTCCACTGAGCGTCAGACCCCGTAGAAAAGATCAAAGGATCTTCTTGAGATCCTTTTTTTCT
GCGCGTAATCTGCTGCTTGCAAACAAAAAAACCACCGCTACCAGCGGTGGTTTGTTTGCCGGATCAAGAG
CTACCAACTCTTTTTCCGAAGGTAACTGGCTTCAGCAGAGCGCAGATACCAAATACTGTCCTTCTAGTGT
AGCCGTAGTTAGGCCACCACTTCAAGAACTCTGTAGCACCGCCTACATACCTCGCTCTGCTAATCCTGTT
ACCAGTGGCTGCTGCCAGTGGCGATAAGTCGTGTCTTACCGGGTTGGACTCAAGACGATAGTTACCGGAT
AAGGCGCAGCGGTCGGGCTGAACGGGGGGTTCGTGCACACAGCCCAGCTTGGAGCGAACGACCTACACCG
AACTGAGATACCTACAGCGTGAGCTATGAGAAAGCGCCACGCTTCCCGAAGGGAGAAAGGCGGACAGGTA
TCCGGTAAGCGGCAGGGTCGGAACAGGAGAGCGCACGAGGGAGCTTCCAGGGGGAAACGCCTGGTATCTT
TATAGTCCTGTCGGGTTTCGCCACCTCTGACTTGAGCGTCGATTTTTGTGATGCTCGTCAGGGGGGCGGA
GCCTATGGAAAAACGCCAGCAACGCGGCCTTTTTACGGTTCCTGGCCTTTTGCTGGCCTTTTGCTCACAT
GTTCTTTCCTGCGTTATCCCCTGATTCTGTGGATAACCGTATTACCGCCTTTGAGTGAGCTGATACCGCT
CGCCGCAGCCGAACGACCGAGCGCAGCGAGTCAGTGAGCGAGGAAGCGGAAGAGCGCCCAATACGCAAAC
CGCCTCTCCCCGCGCGTTGGCCGATTCATTAATGCAGCTGGCACGACAGGTTTCCCGACTGGAAAGCGGG
CAGTGAGCGCAACGCAATTAATGTGAGTTACCTCACTCATTAGGCACCCCAGGCTTTACACTTTATGCTT
CCGGCTCCTATGTTGTGTGGAATTGTGAGCGGATAACAATTTCACACAGGAAACAGCTATGACCATGATT
ACGCCAAGCGCGCAATTAACCCTCACTAAAGGGAACAAAAGCTGGAGCTCTAGTACGGATTAGAAGCCGC
CGAGCGGGCGACAGCCCTCCGACGGAAGACTCTCCTCCGTGCGTCCTCGTCTTCACCGGTCGCGTTCCTG
AAACGCAGATGTGCCTCGCGCCGCACTGCTCCGAACAATAAAGATTCTACAATACTAGCTTTTATGGTTA
TGAAGAGGAAAAATTGGCAGTAACCTGGCCCCACAAACCTTCAAATTAACGAATCAAATTAACAACCATA
GGATGATAATGCGATTAGTTTTTTAGCCTTATTTCTGGGGTAATTAATCAGCGAAGCGATGATTTTTGAT
CTATTAACAGATATATAAATGGAAAAGCTGCATAACCACTTTAACTAATACTTTCAACATTTTCAGTTTG
TATTACTTCTTATTCAAATGTCATAAAAGTATCAACAAAAAATTGTTAATATACCTCTATACTTTAACGT
CAAGGAGAAAAAACCCCGGATTCTAGAACTAGTGGATCCCCCATCACAAGTTTGTACAAAAAAGCTGAAC
GAGAAACGTAAAATGATATAAATATCAATATATTAAATTAGATTTTGCATAAAAAACAGACTACATAATA
CTGTAAAACACAACATATCCAGTCACTATGGCGGCCGCATTAGGCACCCCAGGCTTTACACTTTATGCTT
CCGGCTCGTATAATGTGTGGATTTTGAGTTAGGATCCGTCGAGATTTTCAGGAGCTAAGGAAGCTAAAAT
GGAGAAAAAAATCACTGGATATACCACCGTTGATATATCCCAATGGCATCGTAAAGAACATTTTGAGGCA
TTTCAGTCAGTTGCTCAATGTACCTATAACCAGACCGTTCAGCTGGATATTACGGCCTTTTTAAAGACCG
TAAAGAAAAATAAGCACAAGTTTTATCCGGCCTTTATTCACATTCTTGCCCGCCTGATGAATGCTCATCC
GGAATTCCGTATGGCAATGAAAGACGGTGAGCTGGTGATATGGGATAGTGTTCACCCTTGTTACACCGTT
TTCCATGAGCAAACTGAAACGTTTTCATCGCTCTGGAGTGAATACCACGACGATTTCCGGCAGTTTCTAC
ACATATATTCGCAAGATGTGGCGTGTTACGGTGAAAACCTGGCCTATTTCCCTAAAGGGTTTATTGAGAA
TATGTTTTTCGTCTCAGCCAATCCCTGGGTGAGTTTCACCAGTTTTGATTTAAACGTGGCCAATATGGAC
AACTTCTTCGCCCCCGTTTTCACCATGGGCAAATATTATACGCAAGGCGACAAGGTGCTGATGCCGCTGG
CGATTCAGGTTCATCATGCCGTCTGTGATGGCTTCCATGTCGGCAGAATGCTTAATGAATTACAACAGTA
CTGCGATGAGTGGCAGGGCGGGGCGTAAACGCCGCGTGGATCCGGCTTACTAAAAGCCAGATAACAGTAT
GCGTATTTGCGCGCTGATTTTTGCGGTATAAGAATATATACTGATATGTATACCCGAAGTATGTCAAAAA
GAGGTATGCTATGAAGCAGCGTATTACAGTGACAGTTGACAGCGACAGCTATCAGTTGCTCAAGGCATAT
ATGATGTCAATATCTCCGGTCTGGTAAGCACAACCATGCAGAATGAAGCCCGTCGTCTGCGTGCCGAACG
CTGGAAAGCGGAAAATCAGGAAGGGATGGCTGAGGTCGCCCGGTTTATTGAAATGAACGGCTCTTTTGCT
GACGAGAACAGGGGCTGGTGAAATGCAGTTTAAGGTTTACACCTATAAAAGAGAGAGCCGTTATCGTCTG
TTTGTGGATGTACAGAGTGATATTATTGACACGCCCGGGCGACGGATGGTGATCCCCCTGGCCAGTGCAC
GTCTGCTGTCAGATAAAGTCTCCCGTGAACTTTACCCGGTGGTGCATATCGGGGATGAAAGCTGGCGCAT
GATGACCACCGATATGGCCAGTGTGCCGGTCTCCGTTATCGGGGAAGAAGTGGCTGATCTCAGCCACCGC
GAAAATGACATCAAAAACGCCATTAACCTGATGTTCTGGGGAATATAAATGTCAGGCTCCCTTATACACA
GCCAGTCTGCAGGTCGACCATAGTGACTGGATATGTTGTGTTTTACAGTATTATGTAGTCTGTTTTTTAT
GCAAAATCTAATTTAATATATTGATATTTATATCATTTTACGTTTCTCGTTCAGCTTTCTTGTACAAAGT
GGTGATGGGCTGCAGGAATTCGATATCAAGCTTAATGGTGAGCAAGGGCGAGGAGCTGTTCACCGGGGTG
GTGCCCATCCTGGTCGAGCTGGACGGCGACGTAAACGGCCACAAGTTCAGCGTGTCCGGCGAGGGCGAGG
GCGATGCCACCTACGGCAAGCTGACCCTGAAGTTCATCTGCACCACCGGCAAGCTGCCCGTGCCCTGGCC
CACCCTCGTGACCACCTTCGGCTACGGCCTGCAGTGCTTCGCCCGCTACCCCGACCACATGAAGCAGCAC
GACTTCTTCAAGTCCGCCATGCCCGAAGGCTACGTCCAGGAGCGCACCATCTTCTTCAAGGACGACGGCA
ACTACAAGACCCGCGCCGAGGTGAAGTTCGAGGGCGACACCCTGGTGAACCGCATCGAGCTGAAGGGCAT
CGACTTCAAGGAGGACGGCAACATCCTGGGGCACAAGCTGGAGTACAACTACAACAGCCACAACGTCTAT
ATCATGGCCGACAAGCAGAAGAACGGCATCAAGGTGAACTTCAAGATCCGCCACAACATCGAGGACGGCA
GCGTGCAGCTCGCCGACCACTACCAGCAGAACACCCCCATCGGCGACGGCCCCGTGCTGCTGCCCGACAA
CCACTACCTGAGCTACCAGTCCGCCCTGAGCAAAGACCCCAACGAGAAGCGCGATCACATGGTCCTGCTG
GAGTTCGTGACCGCCGCCGGGATCACTCTCGGCATGGACGAGCTGTACAAGTAACTCGAGTCATGTAATT
AGTTATGTCACGCTTACATTCACGCCCTCCCCCCACATCCGCTCTAACCGAAAAGGAAGGAGTTAGACAA
CCTGAAGTCTAGGTCCCTATTTATTTTTTTATAGTTATGTTAGTATTAAGAACGTTATTTATATTTCAAA
TTTTTCTTTTTTTTCTGTACAGACGCGTGTACGCATGTAACATTATACTGAAAACCTTGCTTGAGAAGGT
TTTGGGACGCTCGAAGGCTTTAATTTGCGGCCGGTACCCAATTCGCCCTATAGTGAGTCGTATTACGCGC
GCTCACTGGCCGTCGTTTTACAACGTCGTGACTGGGAAAACCCTGGCGTTACCCAACTTAATCGCCTTGC
AGCACATCCCCCTTTCGCCAGCTGGCGTAATAGCGAAGAGGCCCGCACCGATCGCCCTTCCCAACAGTTG
CGCAGCCTGAATGGCGAATGGCGCG
[124 nt withheld, positions 7026-7149]
C
[91 nt withheld, positions 7151-7241]
A
[49 nt withheld, positions 7243-7291]
CCTTTGACGTTGGAGTCCACGTTCTTT
[37 nt withheld, positions 7319-7355]
ACCCTATCTCGGTCTATTCTTTTGATTTATAAGGGATTTTGCCGATTTCGGCCTATTGGTTAAAAAATGA
GCTGATTTAACAAAAATTTAACGCGAATTTTAACAAAATATTAACGTTTACAATTTCCTGATGCGGTATT
TTCTCCTTACGCATCTGTGCGGTATTTCACACCGCATAGATCCGTCGAGTTCAAGAGAAAAAAAAAGAAA
AAGCAAAAAGAAAAAAGGAAAGCGCGCCTCGTTCAGAATGACACGTATAGAATGATGCATTACCTTGTCA
TCTTCAGTATCATACTGTTCGTATACATACTTACTGACATTCATAGGTATACATATATACACATGTATAT
ATATCGTATGCTGCAGCTTTAAATAATCGGTGTCACTACATAAGAACACCTTTGGTGGAGGGAACATCGT
TGGTACCATTGGGCGAGGTGGCTTCTCTTATGGCAACCGCAAGAGCCTTGAACGCACTCTCACTACGGTG
ATGATCATTCTTGCCTCGCAGACAATCAACGTGGAGGGTAATTCTGCTAGCCTCTGCAAAGCTTTCAAGA
AAATGCGGGATCATCTCGCAAGAGAGATCTCCTACTTTCTCCCTTTGCAAACCAAGTTCGACAACTGCGT
ACGGCCTGTTCGAAAGATCTACCACCGCTCTGGAAAGTGCCTCATCCAAAGGCGCAAATCCTGATCCAAA
CCTTTTTACTCCACGCGCCAGTAGGGCCTCTTTAAAAGCTTGACCGAGAGCAATCCCGCAGTCTTCAGTG
GTGTGATGGTCGTCTATGTGTAAGTCACCAATGCACTCAACGATTAGCGACCAGCCGGAATGCTTGGCCA
GAGCATGTATCATATGGTCCAGAAACCCTATACCTGTGTGGACGTTAATCACTTGCGATTGTGTGGCCTG
TTCTGCTACTGCTTCTGCCTCTTTTTCTGGGAAGATCGAGTGCTCTATCGCTAGGGGACCACCCTTTAAA
GAGATCGCAATCTGAATCTTGGTTTCATTTGTAATACGCTTTACTAGGGCTTTCTGCTCTGTCATCTTTG
CCTTCGTTTATCTTGCCTGCTCATTTTTTAGTATATTCTTCGAAGAAATCACATTACTTTATATAATGTA
TAATTCATTATGTGATAATGCCAATCGCTAAGAAAAAAAAAGAGTCATCCGCTAGGGGAAAAAAAAAAAT
GAAAATCATTACCGAGGCATAAAAAAATATAGAGTGTACTAGAGGAGGCCAAGAGTAATAGAAAAAGAAA
ATTGCGGGAAAGGACTGTGTTATGACTTCCCTGACTAATGCCGTGTTCAAACGATACCTGGCAGTGACTC
CTAGCGCTCACCAAGCTCTTAAAACGGGAATTTATGGTGCACTCTCAGTACAATCTGCTCTGATGCCGCA
TAGTTAAGCCAGCCCCGACACCCGCCAACACCCGCTGACGCGCCCTGACGGGCTTGTCTGCTCCCGGCAT
CCGCTTACAGACAAGCTGTGACCGTCTCCGGGAGCTGCATGTGTCAGAGGTTTTCACCGTCATCACCGAA
ACGCGCGA
Features (pLannotate 1.2.2; 30 found; start..end, strand, type, name):
     68..1410    +  rep_origin     2μ ori: yeast 2μ plasmid origin of replication
   1437..1541    +  promoter       AmpR promoter: bla
   1542..2402    +  CDS            AmpR: β-lactamase; bla; confers resistance to ampicillin, carbenicillin, and related antibiotics
   2573..3161    +  rep_origin     ori: high-copy-number ColE1/pMB1/pBR322/pUC origin of replication
   3344..3436    +  CDS            lacI (fragment): lac repressor; lacI; The lac repressor binds to the lac operator to inhibit transcription in E. coli. This inhibition can be relieved by adding lactose or isopropyl-β-D-thiogalactopyranoside (IPTG).
   3449..3470    +  protein_bind   CAP binding site: CAP binding activates transcription in the presence of cAMP. E. coli catabolite activator protein
   3485..3515    +  promoter       lac promoter: promoter for the E. coli lac operon
   3523..3539    +  protein_bind   lac operator: The lac repressor binds to the lac operator to inhibit transcription in E. coli. This inhibition can be relieved by adding lactose or isopropyl-β-D-thiogalactopyranoside (IPTG). lac repressor encoded by lacI
   3584..3602    +  promoter       T3 promoter: promoter for bacteriophage T3 RNA polymerase
   3626..4067    +  promoter       GAL1 promoter: S. cerevisiae GAL1; inducible promoter, regulated by Gal4
   4082..4102    +  misc_feature   MCS (fragment): pBluescript multiple cloning site
   4106..4230    +  protein_bind   attR1: mutant version of attR; recombination site for the Gateway® LR reaction LR Clonase™
   4255..4285    +  promoter       lac UV5 promoter: E. coli lac promoter with an "up" mutation
   4309..4338    +  promoter       cat promoter (fragment): promoter of the E. coli cat gene encoding chloramphenicol acetyltransferase
   4339..4998    +  CDS            CmR: chloramphenicol acetyltransferase; cat; confers resistance to chloramphenicol
   5180..5338    +  CDS            ccdA (fragment): CCDA_ECO57 - Also known as H, letA. Experimental evidence at protein level: Swiss-Prot protein existence level 1. Antitoxin component of a type II toxin-antitoxin (TA) system which inhibits the post-segregational killing (PSK) of plasmid-free cells, also referred to as a plasmid addiction system. Binds to and blocks the activity of CcdB; will also remove bound CcdB protein from the CcdB-GyrA complex by forming a CcdA-CcdB complex, a process termed rejuvenation. Functions as a transcriptional corepressor for the ccdAB operon, repression also requires CcdB (By similarity). From Escherichia coli
   5343..5645    +  CDS            ccdB: CCDB_ECOLI - Also known as G, letB, letD. Experimental evidence at protein level: Swiss-Prot protein existence level 1. Toxic component of a type II toxin-antitoxin (TA) system, functioning in plasmid maintainence. Responsible for the post- segregational killing (PSK) of plasmid-free cells, also referred to as a plasmid addiction system. Half-life of over 2 hours. Cell killing by CcdB is accompanied by filamentation, defects in chromosome and plasmid segregation, defects in cell division, formation of anucleate cells, decreased DNA synthesis and plasmid loss. Interferes with the activity of DN
   5689..5813    -  protein_bind   attR2: mutant version of attR; recombination site for the Gateway® LR reaction LR Clonase™
   5817..5844    +  misc_feature   MCS (fragment): pBluescript multiple cloning site
   5845..6564    +  CDS            EYFP: enhanced YFP mammalian codon-optimized
   6571..6818    +  terminator     CYC1 terminator: S. cerevisiae CYC1; transcription terminator for CYC1
   6837..6855    -  promoter       T7 promoter: promoter for bacteriophage T7 RNA polymerase
   6863..7018    +  CDS            lacZα (fragment): LacZα fragment of β-galactosidase; lacZ fragment
   7026..7481    +  rep_origin     f1 ori (sequence partly withheld): f1 bacteriophage origin of replication; arrow indicates direction of (+) strand synthesis
   7482..7533    -  misc_feature   bom (fragment): basis of mobility region from pBR322
   7741..8400    -  CDS            HIS3: imidazoleglycerol-phosphate dehydratase, required for histidine biosynthesis; S. cerevisiae HIS3; yeast auxotrophic marker
   8401..8587    -  promoter       HIS3 promoter: S. cerevisiae HIS3
   8637..8717    +  CDS            MRM1 (fragment): MRM1_YEAST - Also known as PET56 From Saccharomyces cerevisiae (strain ATCC 204508 / S288c) (Baker's yeast).
   8718..8767    -  misc_feature   bom (fragment): basis of mobility region from pBR322
   8869..1       -  CDS            rop (fragment) (across the origin): Rop protein, which maintains plasmids at low copy number; rop
