[The description below was written by a language model from this plasmid's Addgene catalogue record and pLannotate feature annotations shown in this document.]
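Description:
pAG423GAL-ccdB-EYFP is an empty Gateway destination vector for galactose-inducible protein expression in Saccharomyces cerevisiae, built on the pRS423 backbone. It is an 8.9 kb yeast–E. coli shuttle plasmid. In yeast it is maintained episomally through the 2μ origin and selected by the HIS3 auxotrophic marker, expressed from its own promoter. In bacteria it replicates from a high-copy ColE1/pUC-type origin and carries the β-lactamase gene for ampicillin resistance. An f1 origin and remnants of the pBluescript-derived region (lac promoter/operator, lacZα fragment, T3 and T7 promoters) are also present from the parental backbone.

The expression unit consists of the GAL1 promoter, regulated by Gal4, followed by a Gateway cassette flanked by attR1 and attR2, then an EYFP coding sequence and the CYC1 terminator. The cassette contains a chloramphenicol acetyltransferase gene and the ccdB toxin gene. Because CcdB poisons DNA gyrase, the unrecombined vector must be propagated in a ccdB-tolerant strain, with chloramphenicol and ampicillin maintaining the cassette and the backbone respectively. In an LR recombination reaction with an entry clone, the cassette is swapped for the gene of interest, and ccdB provides counter-selection against unreacted vector in standard E. coli strains. An open reading frame lacking a stop codon is intended to end up between the GAL1 promoter and EYFP, producing a C-terminal EYFP fusion.

No insert is present in the deposited plasmid. It belongs to a suite of yeast Gateway vectors designed for high-throughput genetic analysis, and suits inducible, multicopy expression of fluorescently tagged proteins, for example for localisation studies. The depositor notes that the full sequence is a reference only and may not match the physical plasmid exactly.
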