Addgene plasmid #14221: pAG423GAL-ccdB-EYFP
Purpose: (Empty Backbone)
Depositing lab: Susan Lindquist. Depositing organization: Whitehead Institute for Biomedical Research. Publication: A suite of Gateway cloning vectors for high-throughput genetic analysis in Saccharomyces cerevisiae. Alberti S, Gitler AD, Lindquist S. Yeast. 2007 Oct . 24(10):913-9. 10.1002/yea.1502 PubMed 17583893.
Backbone
  Vector backbone: pRS423
  Vector type: Yeast Expression ; Gateway Destination
  Selectable markers: HIS3
Growth in bacteria
  Bacterial resistance: Chloramphenicol and Ampicillin, 25 & 100 μg/mL
  Growth temperature: 37°C
  Growth strain: ccdB Survival
  Growth instructions: DB3.1, ccdB Survival
  Copy number: Unknown
Gene/Insert
  Gene/Insert name: None
  Tag / fusion protein: EYFP (C terminal on backbone)
  Cloning method: Gateway Cloning
  Sequencing primers: 5′ GAL1
Terms and licenses: Academic/Nonprofit Terms; Industry Terms: Not Available to Industry
Depositor comments: Type of plasmid: 2-micron. This plasmid contains the Gateway technology from Invitrogen; Invitrogen requires purchasing of Gateway Clonase for carrying out the Gateway recombinational cloning reaction http://www.invitrogen.com Please note that the full plasmid sequence is provided as a reference only, and may not match the exact sequence of the plasmid.
How to cite: pAG423GAL-ccdB-EYFP was a gift from Susan Lindquist (Addgene plasmid # 14221 ; http://n2t.net/addgene:14221 ; RRID:Addgene_14221)
