>Addgene plasmid #14221 | pAG423GAL-ccdB-EYFP | addgene partial sequence | sequence record 20628 | 14221 with pRS_marker
TTTAAGAGCTTGGTGAGCGCTAGGAGTCACTGCCAGGTATCGTTTGAACACGGCATTAGTCAGGGAAGTC
ATAACACAGTCCTTTCCCGCAATTTTCTTTTTCTATTACTCTTGGCCTCCTCTAGTACACTCTATATTTT
TTTATGCCTCGGTAATGATTTTCATTTTTTTTTTTCCACCTAGCGGATGACTCTTTTTTTTTCTTAGCGA
TTGGCATTATCACATAATGAATTATACATTATATAAAGTAATGTGATTTCTTCGAAGAATATACTAAAAA
ATGAGCAGGCAAGATAAACGAAGGCAAAGATGACAGAGCAGAAAGCCCTAGTAAAGCGTATTACAAATGA
AACCAAGATTCAGATTGCGATCTCTTTAAAGGGTGGTCCCCTAGCGATAGAGCACTCGATCTTCCCAGAA
AAAGAGGCAGAAGCAGTAGCAGAACAGGCCACACAATCGCAAGTGATTAACGTCCACACAGGTATAGGGT
TTCTGGACCATATGATACATGCTCTGGCCAAGCATTCCGGCTGGTCGCTAATCGTTGAGTGCATTGGTGA
CTTACACATAGACGACCATCACACCACTGAAGACTGCGGGATTGCTCTCGGTCAAGCTTTTAAAGAGGCC
CTAGGGGCCGTGCGTGGAGTAAAAAGGTTTGGATCAGGATTTGCGCCTTTGGATGAGGCACTTTCC
