>Addgene plasmid #14221 | pAG423GAL-ccdB-EYFP | addgene partial sequence | sequence record 20629 | 14221 with GW5
AAGTGTAAAGCCTGGGGGTGCCTAATGCGGCCGCCATAGTGACTGGATATGTTGTGTTTTACAGTATTAT
GTAGTCTGTTTTTTATGCAAAATCTAATTTAATATATTGATATTTATATCATTTTACGTTTCTCGTTCAG
CTTTTTTGTACAAACTTGTGATGGGGGATCCACTAGTTCTAGAATCCGGGGTTTTTTCTCCTTGACGTTA
AAGTATAGAGGTATATTAACAATTTTTTGTTGATACTTTTATTACATTTGAATAAGAAGTAATACAAACC
GAAAATGTTGAAAGTATTAGTTAAAGTGGTTATGCAGTTTTTGCATTTATATATCTGTTAATAGATCAAA
AATCATCGCTTCGCTGATTAATTACCCCAGAAATAAGGCTAAAAAACTAATCGCATTATCATCCTATGGT
TGTTAATTTGATTCGTTCATTTGAAGGTTTGTGGGGCCAGGTTACTGCCAATTTTTCCTCTTCATAACCA
TAAAAGCTAGTATTGTAGAATCTTTATTGTTCGGAGCAGTGCGGCGCGAGGCACATCTGCGTTTCAGGAA
CGCGACCGGTGA
