>Addgene plasmid #14221 | pAG423GAL-ccdB-EYFP | addgene partial sequence | sequence record 20630 | 14221 with GW3
GGAAGAGTGGCTGATCTCAGCCACCGCGAAAATGACATCAAAAACGCCATTAACCTGATGTTCTGGGGAA
TATAAATGTCAGGCTCCCTTATACACAGCCAGTCTGCAGGTCGACCATAGTGACTGGATATGTTGTGTTT
TACAGTATTATGTAGTCTGTTTTTTATGCAAAATCTAATTTAATATATTGATATTTATATCATTTTACGT
TTCTCGTTCAGCTTTCTTGTACAAAGTGGTGATGGGCTGCAGGAATTCGATATCAAGCTTAATGGTGAGC
AAGGGCGAGGAGCTGTTCACCGGGGTGGTGCCCATCCTGGTCGAGCTGGACGGCGACGTAAACGGCCACA
AGTTCAGCGTGTCCGGCGAGGGCGAGGGCGATGCCACCTACGGCAAGCTGACCCTGAAGTTCATCTGCAC
CACCGGCAAGCTGCCCGTGCCCTGGCCCACCCTCGTGACCACCTTCGGCTACGGCCTGCAGTGCTTCGCC
CGCTACCCCGACCACATGAAGCAGCACGACTTCTTCAAGTCCGCCATGCCCGAAGGCTACGTCCAGGAGC
GCACCATCTTCTTCAAGGACGACGGCAACTACAAGACCCGCGCCGAGGTGAAGTTCGAGGGCGACACCCT
GGTGAACCGCATCGAGCTGAAGGGCATCGACTTCAAGGAGGACCGCAACATCCTGGGGCACAAGCTGGAG
TACAACTACAAC
